Addgene plasmid #87799: pTMS1
Purpose: (Empty Backbone) For constructing MBP-SUMO-fusion proteins with N-terminal His tag and C-terminal strep II tag using "blunt-end" cloning.
Depositing lab: Yu-Zhu Zhang. Publication: A Mutant Sumo Facilitates Quick Plasmid Construction for Expressing Proteins with Native N-termini After Tag Removal. Zhang Y, Fan Y. Mol Biotechnol. 2017 May;59(4-5):159-167. doi: 10.1007/s12033-017-9998-6. PubMed 28349302.
Backbone
  Vector backbone: pRSFduet-1
  Backbone manufacturer: EMD Millipore
  Vector type: Bacterial Expression
  Tag / fusion protein: 6xHis (N terminal on backbone); Strep II (C terminal on backbone)
Growth in bacteria
  Bacterial resistance: Kanamycin, 50 μg/mL
  Growth temperature: 37°C
  Growth strain: DH5alpha
  Copy number: High Copy
Gene/Insert
  Gene/Insert name: None
  Tag / fusion protein: 6xHis (N terminal on backbone); Strep II (C terminal on backbone)
Resource information
  A portion of this plasmid was derived from a plasmid made by: The constructs contain a DNA sequence which encodes a mutant sumo from yeast. I had the coding sequence synthesized by a commercial vendor.
Terms and licenses: Academic/Nonprofit Terms; Industry Terms: Not Available to Industry
Depositor comments: Additional reference: Zhang, Y.; Du, W.X.; Fregevu, C.; Kothary, M.H.; Harden, L; McHugh, T.H. Expression, purification, and characterization of almond (Prunus dulcis) allergen Pru du 4. J. Agric Food Chem 2014, 62, 12695-700. PMID: 25437489
How to cite: pTMS1 was a gift from Yu-Zhu Zhang (Addgene plasmid # 87799 ; http://n2t.net/addgene:87799 ; RRID:Addgene_87799)
