[The description below was written by a language model from this plasmid's Addgene catalogue record and pLannotate feature annotations shown in this document.]
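Description:
pTMS1 is an empty bacterial expression backbone derived from pRSFDuet-1, designed for producing recombinant proteins in E. coli as MBP-SUMO fusions. It replicates from the RSF1030 origin, which is compatible with other common plasmid origins so it can coexist with additional plasmids in the same cell. It is selected with kanamycin through the aph(3')-Ia resistance gene. The plasmid also carries lacI with its own promoter, supplying the lac repressor needed for regulated expression.

The expression cassette is driven by a T7 promoter followed by a lac operator and the phage T7 gene 10 ribosome binding site, so transcription requires a host that supplies T7 RNA polymerase and is induced with IPTG. Downstream lies a maltose binding protein coding sequence lacking its signal peptide, so the fusion stays cytosolic, followed by a fragment of yeast SMT3 (SUMO). According to the record this is a synthesized mutant SUMO sequence. The catalogue lists an N-terminal 6xHis tag and a C-terminal Strep II tag on the backbone, although neither is called out in the automated feature table. S-tag and SET1 fragments are annotated before the T7 terminator, and the short TcR fragments elsewhere appear to be incidental matches.

A gene of interest is inserted by blunt-end cloning after the SUMO sequence. MBP and SUMO typically aid solubility and the His tag allows affinity purification. The associated publication title indicates that removing the tags leaves the target protein with a native N-terminus. No insert is present in the deposited plasmid.
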