Features (pLannotate 1.2.2; 17 found; start..end, strand, type, name):
      1..19      +  promoter       T7 promoter: promoter for bacteriophage T7 RNA polymerase
     20..44      +  protein_bind   lac operator: The lac repressor binds to the lac operator to inhibit transcription in E. coli. This inhibition can be relieved by adding lactose or isopropyl-β-D-thiogalactopyranoside (IPTG). lac repressor encoded by lacI
     59..81      +  RBS            RBS: efficient ribosome binding site from bacteriophage T7 gene 10 (Olins and Rangwala, 1989)
    127..1224    +  CDS            MBP: maltose binding protein from E. coli; malE (mutated); This version of the gene does not encode a signal sequence, so MBP will remain in the cytosol.
   1255..1491    +  CDS            SMT3 (fragment): SMT3_YEAST - Experimental evidence at protein level: Swiss-Prot protein existence level 1. Not known; suppressor of MIF2 mutations. From Saccharomyces cerevisiae (strain ATCC 204508 / S288c) (Baker's yeast).
   1570..1611    +  CDS            S-Tag (fragment): affinity and epitope tag derived from pancreatic ribonuclease A
   1641..1658    +  CDS            SET1 (fragment): solubility-enhancement tag derived from T7 phage gene 10B
   1666..1713    +  terminator     T7 terminator: transcription terminator for bacteriophage T7 RNA polymerase
   1877..1934    +  promoter       AmpR promoter (fragment): bla
   1943..2758    -  CDS            KanR: aminoglycoside phosphotransferase; aph(3')-Ia; confers resistance to kanamycin in bacteria or G418 (Geneticin®) in eukaryotes
   2759..2850    -  promoter       AmpR promoter: bla
   2866..3615    -  rep_origin     RSF ori: Plasmids containing the RSF 1030 origin of replication can be propagated in E. coli cells that contain additional plasmids with compatible origins.
   3698..3762    -  CDS            TcR (fragment): tetracycline efflux protein; tet; confers resistance to tetracycline
   3777..3798    -  protein_bind   CAP binding site: CAP binding activates transcription in the presence of cAMP. E. coli catabolite activator protein
   3811..4893    -  CDS            lacI: lac repressor; lacI; The lac repressor binds to the lac operator to inhibit transcription in E. coli. This inhibition can be relieved by adding lactose or isopropyl-β-D-thiogalactopyranoside (IPTG).
   4894..4971    -  promoter       lacI promoter: lacI
   4979..5014    -  CDS            TcR (fragment): tetracycline efflux protein; tet; confers resistance to tetracycline
>Addgene plasmid #87799 | pTMS1 | addgene full sequence | sequence record 177269 | Addgene NGS Result
TAATACGACTCACTATAGGGGAATTGTGAGCGGATAACAATTCCCCTGTAGAAATAATTTTGTTTAACTT
TAATAAGGAGATATACCATGAGCCACGTGCATCACCATCATCACCACGGATCCTTTAAAATCGAAGAAGG
TAAACTGGTAATCTGGATTAACGGCGATAAAGGCTATAACGGTCTCGCTGAAGTCGGTAAGAAATTCGAG
AAAGATACCGGAATTAAAGTCACCGTTGAGCATCCGGATAAACTGGAAGAGAAATTCCCACAGGTTGCGG
CAACTGGCGATGGCCCTGACATTATCTTCTGGGCACACGACCGCTTTGGTGGCTACGCTCAATCTGGCCT
GTTGGCTGAAATCACCCCGGCCGCAGCGTTCCAGGACAAGCTGTATCCGTTTACCTGGGATGCCGTACGT
TACAACGGCAAGCTGATTGCTTACCCGATCGCTGTTGAAGCGTTATCGCTGATTTATAACAAAGACCTGC
TGCCGAACCCGCCAAAAACCTGGGAAGAGATCCCGGCGCTGGATAAAGAACTGAAAGCGAAAGGTAAGAG
CGCGCTGATGTTCAACCTGCAAGAACCGTACTTCACCTGGCCGCTGATTGCTGCTGACGGGGGTTATGCG
TTCAAGTATGCAGCCGGCAAGTACGACATTAAAGACGTGGGCGTGGATAACGCTGGCGCGAAAGCGGGTC
TGACCTTCCTGGTTGACCTGATTAAAAACAAACACATGAATGCAGACACCGATTACTCCATCGCAGAAGC
TGCCTTTAATAAAGGCGAAACAGCGATGACCATCAACGGCCCGTGGGCATGGTCCAACATCGACACCAGC
AAAGTGAATTATGGTGTAACGGTACTGCCGACCTTCAAGGGTCAACCATCCAAACCGTTCGTTGGCGTGC
TGAGCGCAGGTATTAACGCCGCCAGTCCGAACAAAGAGCTGGCGAAAGAGTTCCTCGAAAACTATCTGCT
GACTGATGAAGGTCTGGAAGCGGTTAATAAAGACAAACCGCTGGGTGCCGTAGCGCTGAAGTCTTACGAG
GAAGAGTTGGCGAAAGATCCACGTATTGCCGCCACTATGGAAAACGCCCAGAAAGGTGAAATCATGCCGA
ACATCCCGCAGATGTCCGCTTTCTGGTATGCCGTGCGTACTGCGGTGATCAACGCCGCCAGCGGTCGTCA
GACTGTCGATGCAGCCCTGGCAGCCGCGCAGACTTACGTAAGATCCTGGGAAGTTAAACCGGAAACCCAC
ATCAACCTGAAAGTTTCTGACGGTTCTTCTGAAATCTTCTTCAAAATCAAAAAAACCACCCCGCTGCGTC
GTCTGATGGAAGCTTTCGCTAAACGTCAGGGTAAAGAAATGGACTCTCTGCGTTTCCTGTACGACGGTAT
CCGTATCCAGGCTGACCAGACCCCGGAAGACCTGGACATGGAAGACAACGACATCATCGAAGCTCACCGT
GAACAGCTGGGTGGTGCTACCATGGAATTCGGGCCCGATATCGGTACCCTCGAGGATATCTGGTCGCACC
CTCAATTCGAGAAATGAGTCGAGTCTGGTAAAGAAACCGCTGCTGCGAAATTTGAACGCCAGCACATGGA
CTCGTCTACTAGCGCAGCTTAATTAACCTAGGCTGCTGCCACCGCTGAGCAATAACTAGCATAACCCCTT
GGGGCCTCTAAACGGGTCTTGAGGGGTTTTTTGCTGAAACCTCAGGCATTTGAGAAGCACACGGTCACAC
TGCTTCCGGTAGTCAATAAACCGGTAAACCAGCAATAGACATAAGCGGCTATTTAACGACCCTGCCCTGA
ACCGACGACAAGCTGACGACCGGGTCTCCGCAAGTGGCACTTTTCGGGGAAATGTGCGCGGAACCCCTAT
TTGTTTATTTTTCTAAATACATTCAAATATGTATCCGCTCATGAATTAATTCTTAGAAAAACTCATCGAG
CATCAAATGAAACTGCAATTTATTCATATCAGGATTATCAATACCATATTTTTGAAAAAGCCGTTTCTGT
AATGAAGGAGAAAACTCACCGAGGCAGTTCCATAGGATGGCAAGATCCTGGTATCGGTCTGCGATTCCGA
CTCGTCCAACATCAATACAACCTATTAATTTCCCCTCGTCAAAAATAAGGTTATCAAGTGAGAAATCACC
ATGAGTGACGACTGAATCCGGTGAGAATGGCAAAAGTTTATGCATTTCTTTCCAGACTTGTTCAACAGGC
CAGCCATTACGCTCGTCATCAAAATCACTCGCATCAACCAAACCGTTATTCATTCGTGATTGCGCCTGAG
CGAGACGAAATACGCGGTCGCTGTTAAAAGGACAATTACAAACAGGAATCGAATGCAACCGGCGCAGGAA
CACTGCCAGCGCATCAACAATATTTTCACCTGAATCAGGATATTCTTCTAATACCTGGAATGCTGTTTTC
CCGGGGATCGCAGTGGTGAGTAACCATGCATCATCAGGAGTACGGATAAAATGCTTGATGGTCGGAAGAG
GCATAAATTCCGTCAGCCAGTTTAGTCTGACCATCTCATCTGTAACATCATTGGCAACGCTACCTTTGCC
ATGTTTCAGAAACAACTCTGGCGCATCGGGCTTCCCATACAATCGATAGATTGTCGCACCTGATTGCCCG
ACATTATCGCGAGCCCATTTATACCCATATAAATCAGCATCCATGTTGGAATTTAATCGCGGCCTAGAGC
AAGACGTTTCCCGTTGAATATGGCTCATACTCTTCCTTTTTCAATATTATTGAAGCATTTATCAGGGTTA
TTGTCTCATGAGCGGATACATATTTGAATGTATTTAGAAAAATAAACAAATAGGCATGCAGCGCTCTTCC
GCTTCCTCGCTCACTGACTCGCTACGCTCGGTCGTTCGACTGCGGCGAGCGGTGTCAGCTCACTCAAAAG
CGGTAATACGGTTATCCACAGAATCAGGGGATAAAGCCGGAAAGAACATGTGAGCAAAAAGCAAAGCACC
GGAAGAAGCCAACGCCGCAGGCGTTTTTCCATAGGCTCCGCCCCCCTGACGAGCATCACAAAAATCGACG
CTCAAGCCAGAGGTGGCGAAACCCGACAGGACTATAAAGATACCAGGCGTTTCCCCCTGGAAGCTCCCTC
GTGCGCTCTCCTGTTCCGACCCTGCCGCTTACCGGATACCTGTCCGCCTTTCTCCCTTCGGGAAGCGTGG
CGCTTTCTCATAGCTCACGCTGTTGGTATCTCAGTTCGGTGTAGGTCGTTCGCTCCAAGCTGGGCTGTGT
GCACGAACCCCCCGTTCAGCCCGACCGCTGCGCCTTATCCGGTAACTATCGTCTTGAGTCCAACCCGGTA
AGACACGACTTATCGCCACTGGCAGCAGCCATTGGTAACTGATTTAGAGGACTTTGTCTTGAAGTTATGC
ACCTGTTAAGGCTAAACTGAAAGAACAGATTTTGGTGAGTGCGGTCCTCCAACCCACTTACCTTGGTTCA
AAGAGTTGGTAGCTCAGCGAACCTTGAGAAAACCACCGTTGGTAGCGGTGGTTTTTCTTTATTTATGAGA
TGATGAATCAATCGGTCTATCAAGTCAACGAACAGCTATTCCGTTACTCTAGATTTCAGTGCAATTTATC
TCTTCAAATGTAGCACCTGAAGTCAGCCCCATACGATATAAGTTGTAATTCTCATGTTAGTCATGCCCCG
CGCCCACCGGAAGGAGCTGACTGGGTTGAAGGCTCTCAAGGGCATCGGTCGAGATCCCGGTGCCTAATGA
GTGAGCTAACTTACATTAATTGCGTTGCGCTCACTGCCCGCTTTCCAGTCGGGAAACCTGTCGTGCCAGT
TGCATTAATGAATCGGCCAACGCGCGGGGAGAGGCGGTTTGCGTATTGGGCGCCAGGGTGGTTTTTCTTT
TCACCAGTGAGACGGGCAACAGTTGATTGCCCTTCACCGCCTGGCCCTGAGAGAGTTGCAGCAAGCGGTC
CACGCTGGTTTGCCCCAGCAGGCGAAAATCCTGTTTGATGGTGGTTAACGGCGGGATATAACATGAGCTG
TCTTCGGTATCGTCGTATCCCACTACCGAGATGTCCGCACCAACGCGCAGCCCGGACTCGGTAATGGCGC
GCATTGCGCCCAGCGCCATCTGATCGTTGGCAACCAGCATCGCAGTGGGAACGATGCCCTCATTCAGCAT
TTGCATGGTTTGTTGAAAACCGGACATGGCACTCCAGTCGCCTTCCCGTTCCGCTATCGGCTGAATTTGA
TTGCGAGTGAGATATTTATGCCAGCCAGCCAGACGCAGACGCGCCGAGACAGAACTTAATGGGCCCGCTA
ACAGCGCGATTTGCTGGTGACCCAATGCGACCAGATGCTCCACGCCCAGTCGCGTACCGTCTTCATGGGA
GAAAATAATACTGTTGATGGGTGTCTGGTCAGAGACATCAAGAAATAACGCCGGAACATTAGTGCAGGCA
GCTTCCACAGCAATGGCATCCTGGTCATCCAGCGGATAGTTAATGATCAGCCCACTGACGCGTTGCGCGA
GAAGATTGTGCACCGCCGCTTTACAGGCTTCGACGCCGCTTCGTTCTACCATCGACACCACCACGCTGGC
ACCCAGTTGATCGGCGCGAGATTTAATCGCCGCGACAATTTGCGACGGCGCGTGCAGGGCCAGACTGGAG
GTGGCAACGCCAATCAGCAACGACTGTTTGCCCGCCAGTTGTTGTGCCACGCGGTTGGGAATGTAATTCA
GCTCCGCCATCGCCGCTTCCACTTTTTCCCGCGTTTTCGCAGAAACGTGGCTGGCCTGGTTCACCACGCG
GGAAACGGTCTGATAAGAGACACCGGCATACTCTGCGACATCGTATAACGTTACTGGTTTCACATTCACC
ACCCTGAATTGACTCTCTTCCGGGCGCTATCATGCCATACCGCGAAAGGTTTTGCGCCATTCGATGGTGT
CCGGGATCTCGACGCTCTCCCTTATGCGACTCCTGCATTAGGAAAT
